>Addgene plasmid #247071 | pMut3_pm32B | addgene full sequence | sequence record 491676 | Addgene NGS Result
ATCGATGCATAATGTGCCTGTCAAATGGACGAAGCAGGGATTCTGCAAACCCTATGCTACTCCGTCAAGC
CGTCAATTGTCTGATTCGTTACCAATTATGACAACTTGACGGCTACATCATTCACTTTTTCTTCACAACC
GGCACGGAACTCGCTCGGGCTGGCCCCGGTGCATTTTTTAAATACCCGCGAGAAATAGAGTTGATCGTCA
AAACCAACATTGCGACCGACGGTGGCGATAGGCATCCGGGTGGTGCTCAAAAGCAGCTTCGCCTGGCTGA
TACGTTGGTCCTCGCGCCAGCTTAAGACGCTAATCCCTAACTGCTGGCGGAAAAGATGTGACAGACGCGA
CGGCGACAAGCAAACATGCTGTGCGACGCTGGCGATATCAAAATTGCTGTCTGCCAGGTGATCGCTGATG
TACTGACAAGCCTCGCGTACCCGATTATCCATCGGTGGATGGAGCGACTCGTTAATCGCTTCCATGCGCC
GCAGTAACAATTGCTCAAGCAGATTTATCGCCAGCAGCTCCGAATAGCGCCCTTCCCCTTGCCCGGCGTT
AATGATTTGCCCAAACAGGTCGCTGAAATGCGGCTGGTGCGCTTCATCCGGGCGAAAGAACCCCGTATTG
GCAAATATTGACGGCCAGTTAAGCCATTCATGCCAGTAGGCGCGCGGACGAAAGTAAACCCACTGGTGAT
ACCATTCGCGAGCCTCCGGATGACGACCGTAGTGATGAATCTCTCCTGGCGGGAACAGCAAAATATCACC
CGGTCGGCAAACAAATTCTCGTCCCTGATTTTTCACCACCCCCTGACCGCGAATGGTGAGATTGAGAATA
TAACCTTTCATTCCCAGCGGTCGGTCGATAAAAAAATCGAGATAACCGTTGGCCTCAATCGGCGTTAAAC
CCGCCACCAGATGGGCATTAAACGAGTATCCCGGCAGCAGGGGATCATTTTGCGCTTCAGCCATACTTTT
CATACTCCCGCCATTCAGAGAAGAAACCAATTGTCCATATTGCATCAGACATTGCCGTCACTGCGTCTTT
TACTGGCTCTTCTCGCTAACCAAACCGGTAACCCCGCTTATTAAAAGCATTCTGTAACAAAGCGGGACCA
AAGCCATGACAAAAACGCGTAACAAAAGTGTCTATAATCACGGCAGAAAAGTCCACATTGATTATTTGCA
CGGCGTCACACTTTGCTATGCCATAGCATTTTTATCCATAAGATTAGCGGATCCTACCTGACGCTTTTTA
TCGCAACTCTCTACTGTTTCTCCATACAAAACATCCAGCGTTTCAGGGAGGTTAGAGCCATGGGCAGCAG
CCATCATCATCATCATCACGGAAGTCCCAAGAAACGTAAGGTTGGGTCAATGATGACAGACGCCGAGTAC
GTGCGCATTCATGAGAAACTGGATATTTACACCTTCAAGAAGCAGTTCTTCAACAACAAGAAATCTGTGT
CACACCGCTGCTACGTGCTGTTTGAGTTGAAGCGAAGGGGCGAAAGAAGGGCTTGCTTTTGGGGCTATGC
CGTCAACAAGCCCCAAAGTGGCACCGAGAGAGGAATACACGCTGAGATATTCAGTATCCGAAAGGTGGAA
GAGTATCTTCGGGATAATCCTGGGCAGTTTACGATCAACTGGTATTCCAGCTGGAGTCCTTGCGCTGATT
GTGCCGAGAAAATTCTGGAATGGTATAATCAGGAACTTCGGGGAAACGGGCACACATTGAAAATCTGGGC
CTGCAAGCTGTACTACGAGAAGAATGCCCGGAACCAGATAGGACTCTGGAATCTGAGGGACAATGGTGTA
GGCCTGAACGTGATGGTTTCCGAGCACTATCAGTGTTGTCGGAAGATTTTCATCCAAAGCTCTCATAACC
AGCTCAATGAAAACCGCTGGTTGGAGAAAACACTGAAACGTGCGGAGAAGTGGAGATCCGAGCTGAGCAT
CATGATCCAGGTCAAGATTCTGCATACCACTAAGTCTCCAGCCGTTAGTGGTAGCGAAACACCGGGGACT
TCAGAATCGGCCACCCCAGAGTCTGGGCCTGGTACGAGTACGGAGCCATCAGAGGGATCTGCACCTGGGA
GTATGGCTGATGAAATTGATGCAATGGCTTTATATCGAGCCTGGCAACAACTGGATAATGGATCATGTGC
GCAAATTAGACGTGTTTCAGAACCTGATGAATTACGCGATATCCCTGCGTTTTATAGGCTGGTGCAACCT
TTTGGTTGGGAAAACCCACGTCACCAGCAGGCTCTTTTGCGCATGGTGTTTTGCCTGAGCGCAGGAAAGA
ATGTCATCCGACATCAGGACAAAAAATCGGAGCAAACAACAGGTATCTCGTTGGGAAGAGCTTTAGCCAA
TAGTGGAAGAATTAACGAGCGCCGTATCTTTCAATTAATTCGGGCTGACAGAACAGCCGATATGGTCCAG
TTACGTCGATTACTTACTCACGCCGAACCCGTACTTGACTGGCCATTAATGGCCAGGATGTTGACCTGGT
GGGGAAAGCGCGAACGCCAGCAACTTCTGGAAGATTTTGTATTGACCACAAACAAAAATGCGTCTGGTGG
TTCTACTAATCTGTCAGATATTATTGAAAAGGAGACCGGTAAGCAACTGGTTATCCAGGAATCCATCCTC
ATGCTCCCAGAGGAGGTGGAAGAAGTCATTGGGAACAAGCCGGAAAGCGATATACTCGTGCACACCGCCT
ACGACGAGAGCACCGACGAGAATGTCATGCTTCTGACTAGCGACGCCCCTGAATACAAGCCTTGGGCTCT
GGTCATACAGGATAGCAACGGTGAGAACAAGATTAAGATGCTCTCTGGTGGTTCTCCCAAGAAGAAGAGG
AAAGTCTAATCCGTTTTTTTGGGCTAGCGAATTCGAGCTCGGTACCCGGGGATCCTCTAGAGTCGACCTG
CAGGCATGCAAGCTTGGCTGTTTTGGCGGATGAGAGAAGATTTTCAGCCTGATACAGATTAAATCAGAAC
GCAGAAGCGGTCTGATAAAACAGAATTTGCCTGGCGGCAGTAGCGCGGTGGTCCCACCTGACCCCATGCC
GAACTCAGAAGTGAAACGCCGTAGCGCCGATGGTAGTGTGGGGTCTCCCCATGCGAGAGTAGGGAACTGC
CAGGCATCAAATAAAACGAAAGGCTCAGTCGAAAGACTGGGCCTTTCGTTTTATCTGTTGTTTGTCGGTG
AACGCTCTCCTGAGTAGGACAAATCCGCCGGGAGCGGATTTGAACGTTGCGAAGCAACGGCCCGGAGGGT
GGCGGGCAGGACGCCCGCCATAAACTGCCAGGCATCAAATTAAGCAGAAGGCCATCCTGACGGATGGCCT
TTTTGCGTTTCTACAAACTCTTTTGTTTATTTTTCTAAATACATTCAAATATGTATCCGCTCATGAGACA
ATAACCCTGATAAATGCTTCAATAATATTGAAAAAGGAAGAGTATGAGTATTCAACATTTCCGTGTCGCC
CTTATTCCCTTTTTTGCGGCATTTTGCCTTCCTGTTTTTGCTCACCCAGAAACGCTGGTGAAAGTAAAAG
ATGCTGAAGATCAGTTGGGTGCAGCAAACTATTAACTGGCGAACTACTTACTCTAGCTTCCCGGCAACAA
TTAATAGACTGGATGGAGGCGGATAAAGTTGCAGGACCACTTCTGCGCTCGGCCCTTCCGGCTGGCTGGT
TTATTGCTGATAAATCTGGAGCCGGTGAGCGTGGGTCTCGCGGTATCATTGCAGCACTGGGGCCAGATGG
TAAGCCCTCCCGTATCGTAGTTATCTACACGACGGGGAGTCAGGCAACTATGGATGAACGAAATAGACAG
ATCGCTGAGATAGGTGCCTCACTGATTAAGCATTGGTAACTGTCAGACCAAGTTTACTCATATATACTTT
AGATTGATT
[125 nt withheld, positions 3930-4054]
C
[141 nt withheld, positions 4056-4196]
CCTTTGACGTTGGAGTCCACGTTCTTT
[37 nt withheld, positions 4224-4260]
ACCCTATCTCGGGCTATTCTTTTGATTTATAAGGGATTTTGCCGATTTCGGCCTATTGGTTAAAAAATGA
GCTGATTTAACAAAAATTTAACGCGAATTTTAACAAAATATTAACGTTTACAATTTAAAAGGATCTAGGT
GAAGATCCTTTTTGATAATCTCATGACCAAAATCCCTTAACGTGAGTTTTCGTTCCACTGAGCGTCAGAC
CCCGTAGAAAAGATCAAAGGATCTTCTTGAGATCCTTTTTTTCTGCGCGTAATCTGCTGCTTGCAAACAA
AAAAACCACCGCTACCAGCGGTGGTTTGTTTGCCGGATCAAGAGCTACCAACTCTTTTTCCGAAGGTAAC
TGGCTTCAGCAGAGCGCAGATACCAAATACTGTCCTTCTAGTGTAGCCGTAGTTAGGCCACCACTTCAAG
AACTCTGTAGCACCGCCTACATACCTCGCTCTGCTAATCCTGTTACCAGTCAGGCATTTGAGAAGCACAC
GGTCACACTGCTTCCGGTAGTCAATAAACCGGTAAACCAGCAATAGACATAAGCGGCTATTTAACGACCC
TGCCCTGAACCGACGACCGGGTCGAATTTGCTTTCGAATTTCTGCCATTCATCCGCTTATTATCACTTAT
TCAGGCGTAGCAACCAGGCGTTTAAGGGCACCAATAACTGCCTTAAAAAAATTATGCCCCGCCCTGCCAC
TCATCGCAGTACTGTTGTAATTCATTAAGCATTCTGCCGACATGGAAGCCATCACAAACGGCATGATGAA
CCTGAATCGCCAGCGGCATCAGCACCTTGTCGCCTTGCGTATAATATTTGCCCATGGTGAAAACGGGGGC
GAAGAAGTTGTCCATATTGGCCACGTTTAAATCAAAACTGGTGAAACTCACCCAGGGATTGGCTGAGACG
AAAAACATATTCTCAATAAACCCTTTAGGGAAATAGGCCAGGTTTTCACCGTAACACGCCACATCTTGCG
AATATATGTGTAGAAACTGCCGGAAATCGTCGTGGTATTCACTCCAGAGCGATGAAAACGTTTCAGTTTG
CTCATGGAAAACGGTGTAACAAGGGTGAACACTATCCCATATCACCAGCTCACCGTCTTTCATTGCCATA
CGGAATTCCGGATGAGCATTCATCAGGCGGGCAAGAATGTGAATAAAGGCCGGATAAAACTTGTGCTTAT
TTTTCTTTACGGTCTTTAAAAAGGCCGTAATATCCAGCTGAACGGTCTGGTTATAGGTACATTGAGCAAC
TGACTGAAATGCCTCAAAATGTTCTTTACGATGCCATTGGGATATATCAACGGTGGTATATCCAGTGATT
TTTTTCTCCATTTTAGCTTCCTTAGCTCCTGAAAATCTCGATAACTCAAAAAATACGCCCGGTAGTGATC
TTATTTCATTATGGTGAAAGTTGGAACCTCTTACGTGCCGATCAACGTCTCATTTTCGCCAAAAGTTGGC
CCAGGGCTTCCCGGTATCAACAGGGACACCAGGATTTATTTATTCTGCGAAGTGATCTTCCGTCACAGGT
ATTTATTCGGCGCAAAGTGCGTCGGGTGATGCTGCCAACTTACTGATTTAGTGTATGATGGTGTTTTTGA
GGTGCTCCAGTGGCTTCTGTTTCTATCAGCTGTCCCTCCTGTTCAGCTACTGACGGGGTGGTGCGTAACG
GCAAAAGCACCGCCGGACATCAGCGCTAGCGGAGTGTATACTGGCTTACTATGTTGGCACTGATGAGGGT
GTCAGTGAAGTGCTTCATGTGGCAGGAGAAAAAAGGCTGCACCGGTGCGTCAGCAGAATATGTGATACAG
GATATATTCCGCTTCCTCGCTCACTGACTCGCTACGCTCGGTCGTTCGACTGCGGCGAGCGGAAATGGCT
TACGAACGGGGCGGAGATTTCCTGGAAGATGCCAGGAAGATACTTAACAGGGAAGTGAGAGGGCCGCGGC
AAAGCCGTTTTTCCATAGGCTCCGCCCCCCTGACAAGCATCACGAAATCTGACGCTCAAATCAGTGGTGG
CGAAACCCGACAGGACTATAAAGATACCAGGCGTTTCCCCCTGGCGGCTCCCTCGTGCGCTCTCCTGTTC
CTGCCTTTCGGTTTACCGGTGTCATTCCGCTGTTATGGCCGCGTTTGTCTCATTCCACGCCTGACACTCA
GTTCCGGGTAGGCAGTTCGCTCCAAGCTGGACTGTATGCACGAACCCCCCGTTCAGTCCGACCGCTGCGC
CTTATCCGGTAACTATCGTCTTGAGTCCAACCCGGAAAGACATGCAAAAGCACCACTGGCAGCAGCCACT
GGTAATTGATTTAGAGGAGTTAGTCTTGAAGTCATGCGCCGGTTAAGGCTAAACTGAAAGGACAAGTTTT
GGTGACTGCGCTCCTCCAAGCCAGTTACCTCGGTTCAAAGAGTTGGTAGCTCAGAGAACCTTCGAAAAAC
CGCCCTGCAAGGCGGTTTTTTCGTTTTCAGAGCAAGAGATTACGCGCAGACCAAAACGATCTCAAGAAGA
TCATCTTATTAATCAGATAAAATATTTCTAGGCTCATGAGCCCGAAGTGGCGAGCCCGATCTTCCCCATC
GGTGATGTCGGCGATATAGGCGCCAGCAACCGCACCTGTGGCGCCGGTGATGCCGGCCACGATGCGTCCG
GCGTAGAGGATCTGCTCATGTTTGACAGCTTATC
Features (pLannotate 1.2.2; 21 found; start..end, strand, type, name):
     96..974     -  CDS            araC: L-arabinose regulatory protein; araC
   1001..1285    +  promoter       araBAD promoter: araBAD; promoter of the L-arabinose operon of E. coli; the araC regulatory gene is transcribed in the opposite direction (Guzman et al., 1995)
   1332..1348    +  CDS            capTEV™ (fragment): composite tag for in vivo biotinylation, TEV protease cleavage, and 6xHis tagging
   2103..2582    +  CDS            casB: CSE2_ECOLI - Also known as cse2, ygcK. Experimental evidence at protein level: Swiss-Prot protein existence level 1. A component of Cascade, which participates in CRISPR interference, the third stage of CRISPR immunity. Cascade binds both crRNA and in a sequence-specific manner negatively supercoiled dsDNA target. This leads to the formation of an R-loop in which the crRNA binds the target DNA, displacing the noncomplementary strand. Cas3 is recruited to Cascade, nicks target DNA and then unwinds and cleaves the target, leading to DNA degradation and invader neutralization. From Escherichia co
   2595..2843    +  CDS            UGI: UNGI_BPPB2 - Experimental evidence at protein level: Swiss-Prot protein existence level 1. This protein binds specifically and reversibly to the host uracil-DNA glycosylase, preventing removal of uracil residues from PBS2 DNA by the host uracil-excision repair system. From Bacillus phage PBS2 (Bacteriophage PBS2).
   2899..2955    +  misc_feature   MCS: pUC18/19 multiple cloning site
   3039..3154    +  ncRNA          5S rRNA: Accession: RF00001 - 5S ribosomal RNA
   3158..3244    +  terminator     rrnB T1 terminator: Escherichia coli rrnB; transcription terminator T1 from the E. coli rrnB gene
   3336..3363    +  terminator     rrnB T2 terminator: transcription terminator T2 from the E. coli rrnB gene
   3382..3473    +  promoter       AmpR promoter: bla
   3474..3593    +  CDS            AmpR (fragment): β-lactamase; bla; confers resistance to ampicillin, carbenicillin, and related antibiotics
   3594..3888    +  CDS            bla(M) (fragment): β-lactamase lacking the signal sequence; bla(M); allows cytosolic expression of β-lactamase
   3931..4311    +  rep_origin     M13 ori (sequence partly withheld): M13 bacteriophage origin of replication; arrow indicates direction of (+) strand synthesis
   4497..4730    +  rep_origin     ori (fragment): high-copy-number ColE1/pMB1/pBR322/pUC origin of replication
   4945..5601    -  CDS            cat: CAT_ECOLX - Experimental evidence at protein level: Swiss-Prot protein existence level 1. This enzyme is an effector of chloramphenicol resistance in bacteria. From Escherichia coli. This protein is used as a marker in many commonly used cloning vectors, such as pACYC184.
   5602..5704    -  promoter       cat promoter: promoter of the E. coli cat gene encoding chloramphenicol acetyltransferase
   5825..5968    +  mobile_element IS1 (fragment): prokaryotic transposable element IS1
   6087..6142    -  rep_origin     RSF ori (fragment): Plasmids containing the RSF 1030 origin of replication can be propagated in E. coli cells that contain additional plasmids with compatible origins.
   6230..6775    -  rep_origin     p15A ori: Plasmids containing the medium-copy-number p15A origin of replication can be propagated in E. coli cells that contain a second plasmid with the ColE1 origin.
   6812..6932    -  CDS            TcR (fragment): tetracycline efflux protein; tet; confers resistance to tetracycline
   6942..6       +  promoter       tet promoter (fragment) (across the origin): E. coli promoter for tetracycline efflux protein gene
