[The description below was written by a language model from this plasmid's Addgene catalogue record and pLannotate feature annotations shown in this document.]
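Description:
pMut3_pm32B is a bacterial expression plasmid built on the pBAD33 backbone, designed to produce a cytidine deaminase–Cascade subunit fusion in E. coli under L-arabinose control. It replicates from the medium-copy p15A origin, which is compatible with ColE1-type plasmids and so allows co-maintenance with other components of a multi-plasmid system, and it is selected with chloramphenicol through the cat gene and its native promoter. An M13 phage origin is also annotated. The β-lactamase, tetracycline-resistance, ColE1/RSF origin and IS1 annotations are only fragments, best read as remnants of the backbone's construction rather than functional parts.

The payload sits downstream of the araBAD promoter, with the divergently transcribed araC regulator providing arabinose-dependent induction and repression in its absence. According to the catalogue entry, the open reading frame encodes PmCDA (a cytidine deaminase) joined by a 32-residue XTEN linker to CasB (Cas11/Cse2), followed by a short GSSG linker and the uracil-DNA glycosylase inhibitor UGI from phage PBS2. The automated feature table identifies casB and UGI but leaves the upstream stretch, where the deaminase and linker would lie, unannotated. The small capTEV tag hit near the start of the coding region is only a short fragment match. Transcription ends at the rrnB T1 and T2 terminators.

CasB is a subunit of the type I-E Cascade complex, which forms an R-loop at crRNA-specified targets. Tethering a deaminase to it should direct cytosine deamination to the exposed DNA, while UGI blocks uracil excision so the changes persist as mutations. The associated publication concerns continuous targeted hypermutation with a tunable mutation window. The crRNA and remaining Cascade components are not encoded here.
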