Addgene plasmid #247071: pMut3_pm32B
Purpose: L-arabinose inducible pmCDA-XTEN32-CasB(Cas11)-GSSG-UGI
Depositing lab: Seokhee Kim. Depositing organization: Seoul National University. Publication: Continuous targeted hypermutation with a tunable mutation window. Lee C, Kim S. Nat Commun. 2025 Nov 25. doi: 10.1038/s41467-025-66736-2. PubMed 41290661.
Backbone
  Vector backbone: pBAD33
  Backbone size w/o insert (bp): 5300
  Vector type: Bacterial Expression, CRISPR
Growth in bacteria
  Bacterial resistance: Chloramphenicol, 25 μg/mL
  Growth temperature: 37°C
  Growth strain: DH5alpha
  Copy number: Unknown
Gene/Insert
  Gene/Insert name: PmCDA-XTEN32-Cas11(CasB)-UGI (alt names: PmCDA; CasB; ugi)
  Species: Synthetic
Terms and licenses: Academic/Nonprofit Terms; Industry Terms: Not Available to Industry
How to cite: pMut3_pm32B was a gift from Seokhee Kim (Addgene plasmid # 247071 ; http://n2t.net/addgene:247071 ; RRID:Addgene_247071)
